>Addgene plasmid #17111 | V20 CS2+ RFPbe | addgene partial sequence | sequence record 22917 | SP6 5'-ATTTAGGTGACACTATAG-3'
CGCTTCAAGGTGCGCATGGAGGGCACCGTGAACGGCCACGAGTTCGAGATCGAGGGCGAGGGCGAGGGCC
GCCCCTACGAGGGCCACAACACCGTGAAGCTGAAGGTGACCAAGGGCGGCCCCCTGCCCTTCGCCTGGGA
CATCCTGTCCCCCCAGTTCCAGTACGGCTCCAAGGTGTACGTGAAGCACCCCGCCGACATCCCCGACTAC
AAGAAGCTGTCCTTCCCCGAGGGCTTCAAGTGGGAGCGCGTGATGAACTTCGAGGACGGCGGCGTGGTGA
CCGTGACCCAGGACTCCTCCCTGCAGGACGGCTGCTTCATCTACAAGGTGAAGTTCATCGGCGTGAACTT
CCCCTCCGACGGCCCCGTAATGCAGAAGAAGACCATGGGCTGGGAGGCCTCCACCGAGCGCCTGTACCCC
CGCGACGGCGTGCTGAAGGGCGAGATCCACAAGGCCCTGACGCTGAAGGACGGCGGCCACTACCTGGTGG
AGTTCAAGTCCATCTACATGGCCAAGAAGCCCGTGCAGCTGCCCGGCTACTACTACGTGGACTCCAAGCT
GGAC
