[The description below was written by a language model from this plasmid's Addgene catalogue record.]
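Description:
V20 CS2+ RFPbe is an empty-backbone expression vector of about 4.5 kb, built on the CS2+ backbone with a red fluorescent protein coding sequence already in place. It is catalogued for use in Xenopus, zebrafish, avian and mammalian systems. It is propagated in E. coli under ampicillin selection. The copy number is listed as unknown, and no feature table is provided, so the origin of replication and the eukaryotic promoter and polyadenylation elements are not stated for this particular plasmid.

No additional gene is inserted, and RFP is the only payload. The catalogue describes RFP as an N-terminal tag on the backbone, but the depositor notes say the RFP reading frame begins with an optimal Kozak sequence for efficient translation initiation and ends with a stop codon ahead of the EcoRI site. As supplied, the construct therefore expresses free RFP and does not read through into sequence cloned downstream. An SP6 promoter upstream of the cassette also serves as the 5′ sequencing primer site. It allows in vitro synthesis of RNA after the plasmid is linearised downstream with NotI or Asp718.

The stated uses are lineage mapping and control RNA. Synthetic RFP mRNA can be injected into early embryos, such as those of Xenopus or zebrafish, to fluorescently mark the descendants of the injected cells. It can also serve as an inert tracer or control alongside experimental mRNAs.
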