Addgene plasmid #17111: V20 CS2+ RFPbe
Purpose: (Empty Backbone)
Depositing lab: Randall Moon. Depositing organization: University of Washington.
Backbone
  Vector backbone: CS2+ (with RFP)
  Backbone size (bp): 4500
  Vector type: xenopus/mammalian/avian/zebrafish
Growth in bacteria
  Bacterial resistance: Ampicillin, 100 μg/mL
  Growth temperature: 37°C
  Growth strain: DH5alpha
  Copy number: Unknown
Gene/Insert
  Gene/Insert name: None
  Tag / fusion protein: RFP (N terminal on backbone)
  Cloning method: Restriction Enzyme
  Sequencing primers: 5′ SP6
Terms and licenses: Academic/Nonprofit Terms; Industry Terms: Not Available to Industry
Depositor comments: Notes for Use: Constructed by: Jeff Miller. For lineage mapping or control RNA. Contains an optimal Kozak sequence and stop codon prior to EcoRI site. Linearize with NotI or Asp718, transcribe with SP6.
How to cite: V20 CS2+ RFPbe was a gift from Randall Moon (Addgene plasmid # 17111 ; http://n2t.net/addgene:17111 ; RRID:Addgene_17111)
